Addgene plasmid #156829: pD649-HAsp-HLA-A-Fc(DAPA)-AviTag-6xHis
Purpose: Mammalian expression of cell-surface protein extracellular domain fused to Fc(DAPA)-Avi-6xHis. Protein is secreted from cells.
Depositing lab: Chris Garcia. Depositing organization: Stanford University. Publication: A Human IgSF Cell-Surface Interactome Reveals a Complex Network of Protein-Protein Interactions. Wojtowicz WM, Vielmetter J, Fernandes RA, Siepe DH, Eastman CL, Chisholm GB, Cox S, Klock H, Anderson PW, Rue SM, Miller JJ, Glaser SM, Bragstad ML, Vance J, Lam AW, Lesley SA, Zinn K, Garcia KC. Cell. 2020 Aug 20;182(4):1027-1043.e17. doi: 10.1016/j.cell.2020.07.025. PubMed 32822567.
Backbone
  Vector backbone: pD649
  Backbone size w/o insert (bp): 6106
  Vector type: Mammalian Expression
Growth in bacteria
  Bacterial resistance: Ampicillin, 100 μg/mL
  Growth temperature: 37°C
  Growth strain: DH5alpha
  Copy number: High Copy
Gene/Insert
  Gene/Insert name: HLA-A (alt name: 1A02)
  Species: H. sapiens (human)
  Insert size (bp): 1194
  Mutation: Fc region of human IgG contains D265A and P329A mutations (DAPA)
  Entrez Gene: HLA-A (a.k.a. HLAA)
  Promoter: CMV/SP6
  Tag / fusion protein: Fc(DAPA)-AviTag-6xHis (C terminal on backbone)
  Cloning method: Restriction Enzyme; 5′ cloning site GCGGCCGC (not destroyed); 3′ cloning site GGCGCGCC (not destroyed)
  Sequencing primers: 5′ ATTTAGGTGACACTATAG; 3′ CACGTACCAGTTGAACTTCACC
Resource information
  A portion of this plasmid was derived from a plasmid made by: synthesis by ThermoFisher
Terms and licenses: Academic/Nonprofit Terms; Industry Terms: Not Available to Industry
Depositor comments: Some plasmids in this collection may have an IS4-like element ISVsa5 family transposase upstream of the CMV promoter.
How to cite: pD649-HAsp-HLA-A-Fc(DAPA)-AviTag-6xHis was a gift from Chris Garcia (Addgene plasmid # 156829 ; http://n2t.net/addgene:156829 ; RRID:Addgene_156829)
