[The description below was written by a language model from this plasmid's Addgene catalogue record and pLannotate feature annotations shown in this document.]
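Description:
pD649-HAsp-HLA-A-Fc(DAPA)-AviTag-6xHis is a 7.3 kb mammalian expression plasmid on the pD649 backbone, designed to secrete the extracellular domain of a human cell-surface protein, here the class I MHC heavy chain HLA-A (alternative name 1A02), as a soluble Fc fusion. It is maintained at high copy in E. coli through a ColE1/pUC-type origin and selected with ampicillin via the bla gene. The feature table also shows an SV40 early/EM7 promoter cassette driving a puromycin N-acetyltransferase coding sequence (annotated as a fragment), followed by a short ble fragment and an SV40 poly(A) signal. This cassette could allow puromycin selection in mammalian cells, although the catalogue entry does not list a mammalian marker. Small KanR, lacZα and f1 ori fragments appear to be backbone remnants.

Expression is driven by the CMV enhancer/promoter with a partial CMV intron A, followed by an SP6 promoter that also serves as a sequencing primer site, and is terminated by the bGH poly(A) signal. The open reading frame begins with a signal peptide ("HAsp" in the name, although the annotation tool matches it to part of an IgH signal sequence). The insert sits between NotI and AscI sites. Notably, the automated annotation detects a β2-microglobulin-like coding region upstream of the class I heavy-chain homology (matched to primate and mouse orthologues). This suggests a B2M–HLA-A single-chain arrangement, which the catalogue fields do not mention.

Downstream, the backbone supplies a human IgG1 Fc carrying the D265A and P329A (DAPA) mutations, generally used to reduce Fc effector binding. An AviTag for site-specific biotinylation and a 6xHis tag for purification follow. The plasmid belongs to a collection built for mapping interactions among human IgSF cell-surface proteins. The depositor notes that some members of the collection may carry an IS4-like transposase insertion upstream of the CMV promoter.
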