Features (pLannotate 1.2.2; 22 found; start..end, strand, type, name):
    119..143     -  CDS            KanR (fragment): aminoglycoside phosphotransferase; aph(3')-Ia; confers resistance to kanamycin
    254..842     +  rep_origin     ori: high-copy-number ColE1/pMB1/pBR322/pUC origin of replication
   1067..1084    +  terminator     rrnB T2 terminator (fragment): transcription terminator T2 from the E. coli rrnB gene
   1109..1128    -  CDS            lacZα (fragment): LacZα fragment of β-galactosidase; lacZ fragment
   1584..1600    +  protein_bind   lac operator: The lac repressor binds to the lac operator to inhibit transcription in E. coli. This inhibition can be relieved by adding lactose or isopropyl-β-D-thiogalactopyranoside (IPTG). lac repressor encoded by lacI
   1843..2146    +  enhancer       CMV enhancer: human cytomegalovirus immediate early enhancer
   2147..2350    +  promoter       CMV promoter: human cytomegalovirus (CMV) immediate early promoter
   2486..2529    +  intron         CMV intron (fragment): modified intron A from human cytomegalovirus
   2581..2599    +  promoter       SP6 promoter: promoter for bacteriophage SP6 RNA polymerase
   2603..2640    +  CDS            IgH signal sequence (fragment): signal sequence from the mouse immunoglobulin heavy chain variable region
   2704..3045    +  CDS            B2M (sequence partly withheld): B2MG_CHLAE - Experimental evidence at protein level: Swiss-Prot protein existence level 1. Component of the class I major histocompatibility complex (MHC). Involved in the presentation of peptide antigens to the immune system. From Chlorocebus aethiops (Green monkey) (Cercopithecus aethiops).
   3097..3627    +  CDS            H2-Q9 (fragment) (sequence withheld): HA19_MOUSE - Protein inferred from homology: Swiss-Prot protein existence level 3. Involved in the presentation of foreign antigens to the immune system. From Mus musculus (Mouse).
   3640..4635    +  CDS            IGHG1 (sequence partly withheld): IGHG1_HUMAN - Experimental evidence at protein level: Swiss-Prot protein existence level 1. Constant region of immunoglobulin heavy chains. Immunoglobulins, also known as antibodies, are membrane-bound or secreted glycoproteins produced by B lymphocytes. In the recognition phase of humoral immunity, the membrane-bound immunoglobulins serve as receptors which, upon binding of a specific antigen, trigger the clonal expansion and differentiation of B lymphocytes into immunoglobulins- secreting plasma cells. Secreted immunoglobulins mediate the effector phase of humoral immunity, which results in
   4850..4961    +  polyA_signal   bGH poly(A) signal: bovine growth hormone polyadenylation signal
   4962..5070    +  rep_origin     f1 ori (fragment): f1 bacteriophage origin of replication; arrow indicates direction of (+) strand synthesis
   5084..5413    +  promoter       SV40 promoter: SV40 enhancer and early promoter
   5461..5508    +  promoter       EM7 promoter: synthetic bacterial promoter&nbsp
   5527..6126    +  CDS            PuroR (fragment): puromycin N-acetyltransferase; pac from Streptomyces; confers resistance to puromycin
   6136..6261    +  CDS            ble (fragment): BLE_KLEPN - Experimental evidence at protein level: Swiss-Prot protein existence level 1. Binding protein with a strong affinity to the bleomycin family of antibiotics. Binds to CL990; an antimitotic-antibiotic compound. From Klebsiella pneumoniae.
   6256..6377    +  polyA_signal   SV40 poly(A) signal: SV40 polyadenylation signal
   6430..7290    -  CDS            AmpR: β-lactamase; bla; confers resistance to ampicillin, carbenicillin, and related antibiotics
   7293..89      -  promoter       AmpR promoter (fragment) (across the origin): bla
>Addgene plasmid #156829 | pD649-HAsp-HLA-A-Fc(DAPA)-AviTag-6xHis | depositor full sequence | sequence record 302767 | Full Sequence
TTTCAATATTATTGAAGCATTTATCAGGGTTATTGTCTCATGAGCGGATACATATTTGAATGTATTTAGA
AAAATAAACAAATAGGGGTCAGTGTTACAACCAATTAACCAATTCTGAACATTATCGCGAGCCCATTTAT
ACCTGAATATGGCTCATAACACCCCTTGCTCATGACCAAAATCCCTTAACGTGAGTTACGCGCGCGTCGT
TCCACTGAGCGTCAGACCCCGTAGAAAAGATCAAAGGATCTTCTTGAGATCCTTTTTTTCTGCGCGTAAT
CTGCTGCTTGCAAACAAAAAAACCACCGCTACCAGCGGTGGTTTGTTTGCCGGATCAAGAGCTACCAACT
CTTTTTCCGAAGGTAACTGGCTTCAGCAGAGCGCAGATACCAAATACTGTTCTTCTAGTGTAGCCGTAGT
TAGCCCACCACTTCAAGAACTCTGTAGCACCGCCTACATACCTCGCTCTGCTAATCCTGTTACCAGTGGC
TGCTGCCAGTGGCGATAAGTCGTGTCTTACCGGGTTGGACTCAAGACGATAGTTACCGGATAAGGCGCAG
CGGTCGGGCTGAACGGGGGGTTCGTGCACACAGCCCAGCTTGGAGCGAACGACCTACACCGAACTGAGAT
ACCTACAGCGTGAGCTATGAGAAAGCGCCACGCTTCCCGAAGGGAGAAAGGCGGACAGGTATCCGGTAAG
CGGCAGGGTCGGAACAGGAGAGCGCACGAGGGAGCTTCCAGGGGGAAACGCCTGGTATCTTTATAGTCCT
GTCGGGTTTCGCCACCTCTGACTTGAGCGTCGATTTTTGTGATGCTCGTCAGGGGGGCGGAGCCTATGGA
AAAACGCCAGCAACGCGGCCTTTTTACGGTTCCTGGCCTTTTGCTGGCCTTTTGCTCACATGTTCTTTCC
TGCGTTATCCCCTGATTCTGTGGATAACCGTATTACCGCCTTTGAGTGAGCTGATACCGCTCGCCGCAGC
CGAACGACCGAGCGCAGCGAGTCAGTGAGCGAGGAAGCGGAAGGCGAGAGTAGGGAACTGCCAGGCATCA
AACTAAGCAGAAGGCCCCTGACGGATGGCCTTTTTGCGTTTCTACAAACTCTTTCTGTGTTGTAAAACGA
CGGCCAGTCTTAAGCTCGGGCCCCCTGGGCGGTTCTGATAACGAGTAATCGTTAATCCGCAAATAACGTA
AAAACCCGCTTCGGCGGGTTTTTTTATGGGGGGAGTTTAGGGAAAGAGCATTTGTCAGAATATTTAAGGG
CGCCTGTCACTTTGCTTGATATATGAGAATTATTTAACCTTATAAATGAGAAAAAAGCAACGCACTTTAA
ATAAGATACGTTGCTTTTTCGATTGATGAACACCTATAATTAAACTATTCATCTATTATTTATGATTTTT
TGTATATACAATATTTCTAGTTTGTTAAAGAGAATTAAGAAAATAAATCTCGAAAATAATAAAGGGAAAA
TCAGTTTTTGATATCAAAATTATACATGTCAACGATAATACAAAATATAATACAAACTATAAGATGTTAT
CAGTATTTATTATCATTTAGAATAAATTTTGTGTCGCCCTTAATTGTGAGCGGATAACAATTACGAGCTT
CATGCACAGTGGCGTTGACTCAATATTGGCCATTAGCCATATTATTCATTGGTTATATAGCATAAATCAA
TATTGGCTATTGGCCATTGCATACGTTGTATCTATATCATAATATGTACATTTATATTGGCTCATGTCCA
ATATGACCGCCATGTTGGCATTGATTATTGACTAGTTATTAATAGTAATCAATTACGGGGTCATTAGTTC
ATAGCCCATATATGGAGTTCCGCGTTACATAACTTACGGTAAATGGCCCGCCTGGCTGACCGCCCAACGA
CCCCCGCCCATTGACGTCAATAATGACGTATGTTCCCATAGTAACGCCAATAGGGACTTTCCATTGACGT
CAATGGGTGGAGTATTTACGGTAAACTGCCCACTTGGCAGTACATCAAGTGTATCATATGCCAAGTACGC
CCCCTATTGACGTCAATGACGGTAAATGGCCCGCCTGGCATTATGCCCAGTACATGACCTTATGGGACTT
TCCTACTTGGCAGTACATCTACGTATTAGTCATCGCTATTACCATGGTGATGCGGTTTTGGCAGTACATC
AATGGGCGTGGATAGCGGTTTGACTCACGGGGATTTCCAAGTCTCCACCCCATTGACGTCAATGGGAGTT
TGTTTTGGCACCAAAATCAACGGGACTTTCCAAAATGTCGTAACAACTCCGCCCCATTGACGCAAATGGG
CGGTAGGCGTGTACGGTGGGAGGTCTATATAAGCAGAGCTCGTTTAGTGAACCGTCAGATCGCCTGGAGA
CGCCATCCACGCTGTTTTGACCTCCATAGAAGACACCGGGACCGATCCAGCCTCCGCGGCCGGGAACGGT
GCATTGGAACGCGGATTCCCCGTGCCAAGAGTGACGTAAGTACCGCCTATAGAGTCTATAGGCCCACCCC
CTTGGCTTCGTTAGAACGCGGCTACAATTAATACATAACCTTATGTATCATACACATACGATTTAGGTGA
CACTATAGAATAACATCCACTTTGCCTTTCTCTCCACAGGTGTCCACTCCCAGGTCCAACTGCACCTCGG
TTCTATCGAAAACGCGCCTGCTAGCGCCACCATGAAGACCATCATTGCCCTGAGCTACATCTTCTGCCTG
GTGTTCGCTGCGGCCGCC
[297 nt withheld, positions 2749-3045]
GGCGGAGGCGGATCTGGTGGCGGAGGAAGTGGCGGCGGAGGATCT
[834 nt withheld, positions 3091-3924]
CAGCCAACAATCCCCATTGGCGCGCCGGGCGGCGACAAGACCCACACCTGCCCCCCCTGCCCAGCTCCAG
AACTGCTGGGAGGGCCTTCCGTGTTCCTGTTCCCCCCCAAGCCCAAGGACACCCTGATGATCAGCAGGAC
CCCCGAGGTGACCTGCGTGGTGGTGGCCGTGTCCCACGAGGACCCAGAGGTGAAGTTCAACTGGTACGTG
GACGGCGTGGAGGTGCACAACGCCAAGACCAAGCCCAGAGAGGAGCAGTACAACAGCACCTACAGGGTGG
TGTCCGTGCTGACCGTGCTGCACCAGGACTGGCTGAACGGCAAAGAATACAAGTGCAAAGTCTCCAACAA
GGCCCTGGCTGCCCCAATCGAAAAGACAATCAGCAAGGCCAAGGGCCAGCCACGGGAGCCCCAGGTGTAC
ACCCTGCCCCCCAGCCGGGAGGAGATGACCAAGAACCAGGTGTCCCTGACCTGTCTGGTGAAGGGCTTCT
ACCCCAGCGATATCGCCGTGGAGTGGGAGAGCAACGGCCAGCCCGAGAACAACTACAAGACCACCCCCCC
AGTGCTGGACAGCGACGGCAGCTTCTTCCTGTACAGCAAGCTGACCGTGGACAAGTCCAGGTGGCAGCAG
GGCAACGTGTTCAGCTGCAGCGTGATGCACGAGGCCCTGCACAACCACTACACCCAGAAGTCCCTGAGCC
TGAGCCCCGGCGGCAGCGGTCTTAATGATATTTTCGAGGCTCAGAAGATTGAGTGGCATGAACACCACCA
CCATCACCACTAAGGCCGGCCTGTAGTCACTGGCACAACGCGTTACCCGGTAAGCCAATCGGGTATACAC
GGTCGTCATACTGCAGACAGGGTTCTTCTACTTTGCAAGATAGTCTTGAGTAGTAAAATAAATAGATAGA
GAAAATCAGCCTCGACTGTGCCTTCTAGTTGCCAGCCATCTGTTGTTTGCCCCTCCCCCGTGCCTTCCTT
GACCCTGGAAGGTGCCACTCCCACTGTCCTTTCCTAATAAAATGAGGAAATTGCATCACAACACTCAACC
CTATCTCGGTCTATTCTTTTGATTTATAAGGGATTTTGCCGATTTCGGCCTATTGGTTAAAAAATGAGCT
GATTTAACAAAAATTTAACGCGAATTAATTCTGTGGAATGTGTGTCAGTTAGGGTGTGGAAAGTCCCCAG
GCTCCCCAGCAGGCAGAAGTATGCAAAGCATGCATCTCAATTAGTCAGCAACCAGGTGTGGAAAGTCCCC
AGGCTCCCCAGCAGGCAGAAGTATGCAAAGCATGCATCTCAATTAGTCAGCAACCATAGTCCCGCCCCTA
ACTCCGCCCATCCCGCCCCTAACTCCGCCCAGTTCCGCCCATTCTCCGCCCCATGGCTGACTAATTTTTT
TTATTTATGCAGAGGCCGAGGCCGCCTCTGCCTCTGAGCTATTCCAGAAGTAGTGAGGAGGCTTTTTTGG
AGGCCTAGGCTTTTGCAAAAAGCTCCCGGGAGCTTGTATATCCATTTTCGGATCTGATCAGCACGTGTTG
ACAATTAATCATCGGCATAGTATATCGGCATAGTATAATACGACAAGGTGAGGAACTAAACCATGACCGA
GTACAAGCCCACGGTGCGCCTCGCCACCCGCGACGACGTCCCCAGGGCCGTACGCACCCTCGCCGCCGCG
TTCGCCGACTACCCCGCCACGCGCCACACCGTCGATCCGGACCGCCACATCGAGCGGGTCACCGAGCTGC
AAGAACTCTTCCTCACGCGCGTCGGGCTCGACATCGGCAAGGTGTGGGTCGCGGACGACGGCGCCGCGGT
GGCGGTCTGGACCACGCCGGAGAGCGTCGAAGCGGGGGCGGTGTTCGCCGAGATCGGCCCGCGCATGGCC
GAGTTGAGCGGTTCCCGGCTGGCCGCGCAGCAACAGATGGAAGGCCTCCTGGCGCCGCACCGGCCCAAGG
AGCCCGCGTGGTTCCTGGCCACCGTCGGCGTCTCGCCCGACCACCAGGGCAAGGGTCTGGGCAGCGCCGT
CGTGCTCCCCGGAGTGGAGGCGGCCGAGCGCGCCGGGGTGCCCGCCTTCCTGGAGACATCCGCGCCCCGC
AACCTCCCCTTCTACGAGCGGCTCGGCTTCACCGTCACCGCCGACGTCGAGGTGCCCGAAGGACCGCGCA
CCTGGTGCATGACCCGCAAGCCCGGTGCCTGACACGTGCTACGAGATTTCGATTCCACCGCCGCCTTCTA
TGAAAGGTTGGGCTTCGGAATCGTTTTCCGGGACGCCGGCTGGATGATCCTCCAGCGCGGGGATCTCATG
CTGGAGTTCTTCGCCCACCCCAACTTGTTTATTGCAGCTTATAATGGTTACAAATAAAGCAATAGCATCA
CAAATTTCACAAATAAAGCATTTTTTTCACTGCATTCTAGTTGTGGTTTGTCCAAACTCATCAATGTATC
TTATCATGTCTGTATACCGTCGACCTCTAGCTAGAGCTTGGCGTAATCATGGTCATTACCAATGCTTAAT
CAGTGAGGCACCTATCTCAGCGATCTGTCTATTTCGTTCATCCATAGTTGCCTGACTCCCCGTCGTGTAG
ATAACTACGATACGGGAGGGCTTACCATCTGGCCCCAGCGCTGCGATGATACCGCGAGAACCACGCTCAC
CGGCTCCGGATTTATCAGCAATAAACCAGCCAGCCGGAAGGGCCGAGCGCAGAAGTGGTCCTGCAACTTT
ATCCGCCTCCATCCAGTCTATTAATTGTTGCCGGGAAGCTAGAGTAAGTAGTTCGCCAGTTAATAGTTTG
CGCAACGTTGTTGCCATCGCTACAGGCATCGTGGTGTCACGCTCGTCGTTTGGTATGGCTTCATTCAGCT
CCGGTTCCCAACGATCAAGGCGAGTTACATGATCCCCCATGTTGTGCAAAAAAGCGGTTAGCTCCTTCGG
TCCTCCGATCGTTGTCAGAAGTAAGTTGGCCGCAGTGTTATCACTCATGGTTATGGCAGCACTGCATAAT
TCTCTTACTGTCATGCCATCCGTAAGATGCTTTTCTGTGACTGGTGAGTACTCAACCAAGTCATTCTGAG
AATAGTGTATGCGGCGACCGAGTTGCTCTTGCCCGGCGTCAATACGGGATAATACCGCGCCACATAGCAG
AACTTTAAAAGTGCTCATCATTGGAAAACGTTCTTCGGGGCGAAAACTCTCAAGGATCTTACCGCTGTTG
AGATCCAGTTCGATGTAACCCACTCGTGCACCCAACTGATCTTCAGCATCTTTTACTTTCACCAGCGTTT
CTGGGTGAGCAAAAACAGGAAGGCAAAATGCCGCAAAAAAGGGAATAAGGGCGACACGGAAATGTTGAAT
ACTCATATTCTTCCTT
