>Addgene plasmid #156829 | pD649-HAsp-HLA-A-Fc(DAPA)-AviTag-6xHis | depositor partial sequence | sequence record 302768 | insert (extracellular domain)
[297 nt withheld, positions 1-297]
GGCGGAGGCGGATCTGGTGGCGGAGGAAGTGGCGGCGGAGGATCT
[834 nt withheld, positions 343-1176]
CAGCCAACAATCCCCATT
